>Addgene plasmid #215959 | AA401 | addgene full sequence | sequence record 431386 | Addgene NGS Result
TCGCGCGTTTCGGTGATGACGGTGAAAACCTCTGACACATGCAGCTCCCGGAGACGGTCACAGCTTGTCT
GTAAGCGGATGCCGGGAGCAGACAAGCCCGTCAGGGCGCGTCAGCGGGTGTTGGCGGGTGTCGGGGCTGG
CTTAACTATGCGGCATCAGAGCAGATTGTACTGAGAGTGCACCATATGCGGTGTGAAATACCGCACAGAT
GCGTAAGGAGAAAATACCGCATCAGGCGCCATTCGCCATTCAGGCTGCGCAACTGTTGGGAAGGGCGATC
GGTGCGGGCCTCTTCGCTATTACGCCAGCTGGCGAAAGGGGGATGTGCTGCAAGGCGATTAAGTTGGGTA
ACGCCAGGGTTTTCCCAGTCACGACGTTGTAAAACGACGGCCAGAGAATTCGAGCTCGGTACCTCGCGAA
TACATCTAGATGAAGACGTCAGAGAGGGCCTATTTCCCATGATTCCTTCATATTTGCATATACGATACAA
GGCTGTTAGAGAGATAATTAGAATTAATTTGACTGTAAACACAAAGATATTAGTACAAAATACGTGACGT
AGAAAGTAATAATTTCTTGGGTAGTTTGCAGTTTTAAAATTATGTTTTAAAATGGACTATCATATGCTTA
CCGTAACTTGAAAGTATTTCGATTTCTTGGCTTTATATATCTTGTGGAAAGGACGAAACACCGCAACTAC
AACCCCGTAAAAATACGGGGTTCTGAAACGGAGACGCTTTTTTCGTCTCAGATACTGGTCTTGAAAAAGT
GGCACCGAGTCGGTACACGCGTCTTCATCGGATCCCGGGCCCGTCGACTGCAGAGGCCTGCATGCAAGCT
TGGTGTAATCATGGTCATAGCTGTTTCCTGTGTGAAATTGTTATCCGCTCACAATTCCACACAACATACG
AGCCGGAAGCATAAAGTGTAAAGCCTGGGGTGCCTAATGAGTGAGCTAACTCACATTAATTGCGTTGCGC
TCACTGCCCGCTTTCCAGTCGGGAAACCTGTCGTGCCAGCTGCATTAATGAATCGGCCAACGCGCGGGGA
GAGGCGGTTTGCGTATTGGGCGCTCTTCCGCTTCCTCGCTCACTGACTCGCTGCGCTCGGTCGTTCGGCT
GCGGCGAGCGGTATCAGCTCACTCAAAGGCGGTAATACGGTTATCCACAGAATCAGGGGATAACGCAGGA
AAGAACATGTGAGCAAAAGGCCAGCAAAAGGCCAGGAACCGTAAAAAGGCCGCGTTGCTGGCGTTTTTCC
ATAGGCTCCGCCCCCCTGACGAGCATCACAAAAATCGACGCTCAAGTCAGAGGTGGCGAAACCCGACAGG
ACTATAAAGATACCAGGCGTTTCCCCCTGGAAGCTCCCTCGTGCGCTCTCCTGTTCCGACCCTGCCGCTT
ACCGGATACCTGTCCGCCTTTCTCCCTTCGGGAAGCGTGGCGCTTTCTCATAGCTCACGCTGTAGGTATC
TCAGTTCGGTGTAGGTCGTTCGCTCCAAGCTGGGCTGTGTGCACGAACCCCCCGTTCAGCCCGACCGCTG
CGCCTTATCCGGTAACTATCGTCTTGAGTCCAACCCGGTAAGACACGACTTATCGCCACTGGCAGCAGCC
ACTGGTAACAGGATTAGCAGAGCGAGGTATGTAGGCGGTGCTACAGAGTTCTTGAAGTGGTGGCCTAACT
ACGGCTACACTAGAAGAACAGTATTTGGTATCTGCGCTCTGCTGAAGCCAGTTACCTTCGGAAAAAGAGT
TGGTAGCTCTTGATCCGGCAAACAAACCACCGCTGGTAGCGGTGGTTTTTTTGTTTGCAAGCAGCAGATT
ACGCGCAGAAAAAAAGGATCTCAAGAAGATCCTTTGATCTTTTCTACGGGGTCTGACGCTCAGTGGAACG
AAAACTCACGTTAAGGGATTTTGGTCATGAGATTATCAAAAAGGATCTTCACCTAGATCCTTTTAAATTA
AAAATGAAGTTTTAAATCAAGCCCAATCTGAATAATGTTACAACCAATTAACCAATTCTGATTAGAAAAA
CTCATCGAGCATCAAATGAAACTGCAATTTATTCATATCAGGATTATCAATACCATATTTTTGAAAAAGC
CGTTTCTGTAATGAAGGAGAAAACTCACCGAGGCAGTTCCATAGGATGGCAAGATCCTGGTATCGGTCTG
CGATTCCGACTCGTCCAACATCAATACAACCTATTAATTTCCCCTCGTCAAAAATAAGGTTATCAAGTGA
GAAATCACCATGAGTGACGACTGAATCCGGTGAGAATGGCAAAAGTTTATGCATTTCTTTCCAGACTTGT
TCAACAGGCCAGCCATTACGCTCGTCATCAAAATCACTCGCATCAACCAAACCGTTATTCATTCGTGATT
GCGCCTGAGCGAGACGAAATACGCGATCGCTGTTAAAAGGACAATTACAAACAGGAATCGAATGCAACCG
GCGCAGGAACACTGCCAGCGCATCAACAATATTTTCACCTGAATCAGGATATTCTTCTAATACCTGGAAT
GCTGTTTTTCCGGGGATCGCAGTGGTGAGTAACCATGCATCATCAGGAGTACGGATAAAATGCTTGATGG
TCGGAAGAGGCATAAATTCCGTCAGCCAGTTTAGTCTGACCATCTCATCTGTAACATCATTGGCAACGCT
ACCTTTGCCATGTTTCAGAAACAACTCTGGCGCATCGGGCTTCCCATACAAGCGATAGATTGTCGCACCT
GATTGCCCGACATTATCGCGAGCCCATTTATACCCATATAAATCAGCATCCATGTTGGAATTTAATCGCG
GCCTCGACGTTTCCCGTTGAATATGGCTCATAACACCCCTTGTATTACTGTTTATGTAAGCAGACAGTTT
TATTGTTCATGATGATATATTTTTATCTTGTGCAATGTAACATCAGAGATTTTGAGACACGGGCCAGAGC
TGCA
Features (pLannotate 1.2.2; 11 found; start..end, strand, type, name):
    137..236     +  misc_feature   bom (fragment): basis of mobility region from pBR322
    242..399     -  CDS            lacZα (fragment): LacZα fragment of β-galactosidase; lacZ fragment
    444..684     +  promoter       U6 promoter: RNA polymerase III promoter for human U6 snRNA
    760..784     +  misc_RNA       gRNA scaffold (fragment): guide RNA scaffold for the Streptococcus pyogenes CRISPR/Cas9 system
    878..894     -  protein_bind   lac operator: The lac repressor binds to the lac operator to inhibit transcription in E. coli. This inhibition can be relieved by adding lactose or isopropyl-β-D-thiogalactopyranoside (IPTG). lac repressor encoded by lacI
    902..932     -  promoter       lac promoter: promoter for the E. coli lac operon
    947..968     -  protein_bind   CAP binding site: CAP binding activates transcription in the presence of cAMP. E. coli catabolite activator protein
    981..1073    -  CDS            lacI (fragment): lac repressor; lacI; The lac repressor binds to the lac operator to inhibit transcription in E. coli. This inhibition can be relieved by adding lactose or isopropyl-β-D-thiogalactopyranoside (IPTG).
   1256..1844    -  rep_origin     ori: high-copy-number ColE1/pMB1/pBR322/pUC origin of replication
   2022..2831    -  CDS            KanR: aminoglycoside phosphotransferase; aph(3')-Ia; confers resistance to kanamycin in bacteria or G418 (Geneticin®) in eukaryotes
   2938..35      +  CDS            rop (fragment) (across the origin): Rop protein, which maintains plasmids at low copy number; rop
