[The description below was written by a language model from this plasmid's Addgene catalogue record and pLannotate feature annotations shown in this document.]
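Description:
AA401 is a small (about 2.9 kb) bacterial cloning plasmid built on the pUC57-Kan backbone that serves as a "fragment" module in the Fragmid modular assembly system for CRISPR vectors. It is not a finished expression vector. Instead it stores a guide-cassette part that is meant to be combined with other Fragmid modules to build complete constructs. It is propagated in E. coli through a high-copy ColE1/pUC-type origin and selected with kanamycin through the aph(3')-Ia resistance gene. The remaining annotated backbone features are remnants typical of pUC-derived vectors: fragments of lacZα, the lac promoter and operator, the CAP binding site, and short pieces of lacI, bom and rop. They play no evident role in the module's function.

The payload is listed as U6_v1, DR_v1 [Dj], BsmBI_v1 and BsmBI_v12. The human U6 promoter, an RNA polymerase III promoter, drives transcription of small guide RNAs in mammalian cells. It is followed by a direct repeat element (DR_v1), and the "Dj" label presumably indicates the CRISPR enzyme it pairs with, although the record does not spell this out. The automated annotation marks a short stretch downstream of U6 as a partial S. pyogenes Cas9 gRNA scaffold, but this 25 nt partial match may simply reflect sequence similarity within the cassette rather than a functional Cas9 scaffold. The two BsmBI entries point to Type IIS restriction sites, which would allow Golden Gate-style insertion of spacer sequences. No specific guide sequence is recorded, so the cassette appears to be an empty guide-expression unit ready to receive guides.
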