Addgene plasmid #215959: AA401
Purpose: Fragmid fragment: (guide cassette) guide expression
Depositing lab: John Doench. Depositing organization: Broad Institute. Publication: Modular vector assembly enables rapid assessment of emerging CRISPR technologies. McGee AV, Liu YV, Griffith AL, Szegletes ZM, Wen B, Kraus C, Miller NW, Steger RJ, Escude Velasco B, Bosch JA, Zirin JD, Viswanatha R, Sontheimer EJ, Goodale A, Greene MA, Green TM, Doench JG. Cell Genom. 2024 Mar 13;4(3):100519. doi: 10.1016/j.xgen.2024.100519. PubMed 38484704.
Backbone
  Vector backbone: pUC57-Kan
  Vector type: CRISPR ; Fragment
Growth in bacteria
  Bacterial resistance: Kanamycin, 50 μg/mL
  Growth temperature: 37°C
  Growth strain: DH5alpha
  Copy number: Unknown
Gene/Insert
  Gene/Insert name: U6_v1; DR_v1 [Dj]; BsmBI_v1; BsmBI_v12
  gRNA/shRNA sequence: Unspecified
  Species: Other
  Cloning method: Unknown
Resource information
  A portion of this plasmid was derived from a plasmid made by: Genscript ID: U029HIA250-6
Terms and licenses: Academic/Nonprofit Terms; Industry Terms: Not Available to Industry
Depositor comments: Please visit https://www.biorxiv.org/content/10.1101/2023.10.25.564061v1 for bioRxiv preprint.
How to cite: AA401 was a gift from John Doench (Addgene plasmid # 215959 ; http://n2t.net/addgene:215959 ; RRID:Addgene_215959)
